Addgene plasmid #134521: pLX311-SHOC2-V5
Purpose: Lentiviral plasmid expressing SHOC2 with V5 C-term tag
Depositing lab: Andrew Aguirre. Depositing organization: Dana-Farber Cancer Institute. Publication: Synthetic Lethal Interaction of SHOC2 Depletion with MEK Inhibition in RAS-Driven Cancers. Sulahian R, Kwon JJ, Walsh KH, Pailler E, Bosse TL, Thaker M, Almanza D, Dempster JM, Pan J, Piccioni F, Dumont N, Gonzalez A, Rennhack J, Nabet B, Bachman JA, Goodale A, Lee Y, Bagul M, Liao R, Navarro A, Yuan TL, Ng RWS, Raghavan S, Gray NS, Tsherniak A, Vazquez F, Root DE, Firestone AJ, Settleman J, Hahn WC, Aguirre AJ. Cell Rep. 2019 Oct 1;29(1):118-134.e8. doi: 10.1016/j.celrep.2019.08.090. PubMed 31577942.
Backbone
  Vector backbone: pLX311
  Backbone size w/o insert (bp): 8767
  Total vector size (bp): 10513
  Vector type: Mammalian Expression, Lentiviral
  Selectable markers: Blasticidin
Growth in bacteria
  Bacterial resistance: Ampicillin, 100 μg/mL
  Growth temperature: 37°C
  Growth strain: NEB Stable
  Copy number: Unknown
Gene/Insert
  Gene/Insert name: SHOC2
  Species: H. sapiens (human)
  Insert size (bp): 1746
  Mutation: Silent mutations made at wobble base position at nucleotides 594, 600, 717, and 723 to prevent gRNA targeting
  GenBank ID: NM_007373.3
  Entrez Gene: SHOC2 (a.k.a. NSLH1, SIAA0862, SOC2, SUR8)
  Promoter: EF1alpha
  Tag / fusion protein: V5 (C terminal on backbone)
  Cloning method: Gateway Cloning
  Sequencing primers: 5′ EF1alpha
Terms and licenses: Academic/Nonprofit Terms; Industry Terms: Not Available to Industry
How to cite: pLX311-SHOC2-V5 was a gift from Andrew Aguirre (Addgene plasmid # 134521 ; http://n2t.net/addgene:134521 ; RRID:Addgene_134521)
