[The description below was written by a language model from this plasmid's Addgene catalogue record and pLannotate feature annotations shown in this document.]
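Description:
pLX311-SHOC2-V5 is a lentiviral mammalian expression plasmid built on the pLX311 backbone, designed to deliver human SHOC2 with a C-terminal V5 epitope tag. In bacteria it is maintained through a high-copy ColE1/pUC-type origin and selected with ampicillin (AmpR, β-lactamase); an f1 origin and remnants of a lac/lacZα cloning region are also present. The viral portion has a third-generation, self-inactivating layout: an RSV promoter drives a truncated HIV-1 5' LTR, followed by the Ψ packaging signal with a partial gag sequence, the Rev response element for Rev-dependent nuclear export of the genomic RNA, a cPPT/CTS, a WPRE to enhance transcript expression, and a ΔU3 3' LTR followed by an SV40 polyadenylation signal.

Between the LTRs are two expression units. An SV40 early promoter drives blasticidin S deaminase (BSD), allowing blasticidin selection of transduced cells. Downstream, the strong constitutive EF-1α promoter drives the 1,746 bp SHOC2 open reading frame, which was introduced by Gateway cloning and is therefore flanked by attB1 and attB2 sites, reading through attB2 into the backbone-encoded V5 tag. SHOC2 is a regulatory subunit of protein phosphatase 1 that acts as an M-Ras effector and promotes RAF1 activation in the MAPK pathway. The insert carries silent wobble-position changes at nucleotides 594, 600, 717 and 723 that prevent guide RNA targeting, so the construct suits rescue or re-expression of SHOC2 in cells where the endogenous gene is disrupted by CRISPR, consistent with its associated study of SHOC2 depletion and MEK inhibition in RAS-driven cancers. The catalogue lists a total size of 10,513 bp, whereas the annotated sequence record is 9,970 nt; the record does not explain this discrepancy.
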