Features (pLannotate 1.2.2; 33 found; start..end, strand, type, name):
      1..589     +  rep_origin     ori: high-copy-number ColE1/pMB1/pBR322/pUC origin of replication
    772..864     +  CDS            lacI (fragment): lac repressor; lacI; The lac repressor binds to the lac operator to inhibit transcription in E. coli. This inhibition can be relieved by adding lactose or isopropyl-β-D-thiogalactopyranoside (IPTG).
    877..898     +  protein_bind   CAP binding site: CAP binding activates transcription in the presence of cAMP. E. coli catabolite activator protein
    913..943     +  promoter       lac promoter: promoter for the E. coli lac operon
    951..967     +  protein_bind   lac operator: The lac repressor binds to the lac operator to inhibit transcription in E. coli. This inhibition can be relieved by adding lactose or isopropyl-β-D-thiogalactopyranoside (IPTG). lac repressor encoded by lacI
   1012..1030    +  promoter       T3 promoter: promoter for bacteriophage T3 RNA polymerase
   1058..1284    +  promoter       RSV promoter: Rous sarcoma virus enhancer/promoter
   1285..1465    +  LTR            5' LTR (truncated): truncated 5' long terminal repeat (LTR) from HIV-1
   1512..1637    +  misc_feature   HIV-1 Ψ: packaging signal of human immunodeficiency virus type 1
   1621..1984    +  CDS            HIV-1 gag (fragment): gag protein from human immunodeficiency virus 1; gag
   2130..2363    +  misc_feature   RRE: The Rev response element (RRE) of HIV-1 allows for Rev-dependent mRNA export from the nucleus to the cytoplasm.
   2740..2766    +  CDS            Rev (fragment): human immunodeficiency virus 1 (HIV-1) Rev protein; rev; enhances nuclear export of unspliced and incompletely spliced viral mRNAs
   2773..2796    +  promoter       SV40 promoter (fragment): SV40 early promoter
   2797..2868    +  promoter       SV40 promoter (fragment): SV40 enhancer and early promoter
   2892..3027    +  rep_origin     SV40 ori: SV40 origin of replication
   3063..3458    +  CDS            BSD: blasticidin S deaminase; Aspergillus terreus BSD; confers resistance to blasticidin
   3532..3649    +  misc_feature   cPPT/CTS: central polypurine tract and central termination sequence of HIV-1
   3714..3780    +  CDS            small t antigen (fragment): SV40 (simian virus 40) small t antigen
   3787..4965    +  promoter       EF-1α promoter: strong constitutive promoter for human elongation factor EF-1α
   4986..5003    +  protein_bind   attB1 (fragment): mutant version of attB; core recombination site for the Gateway® BP reaction BP Clonase™
   5009..6754    +  CDS            SHOC2: SHOC2_HUMAN - Also known as KIAA0862. Experimental evidence at protein level: Swiss-Prot protein existence level 1. Regulatory subunit of protein phosphatase 1 (PP1c) that acts as a M-Ras/MRAS effector and participates in MAPK pathway activation. Upon M-Ras/MRAS activation, targets PP1c to specifically dephosphorylate the 'Ser-259' inhibitory site of RAF1 kinase and stimulate RAF1 activity at specialized signaling complexes. From Homo sapiens (Human).
   6757..6780    -  protein_bind   attB2: mutant version of attB; recombination site for the Gateway® BP reaction BP Clonase™
   6788..6829    +  CDS            V5 tag: epitope tag from simian virus 5
   6880..7468    +  misc_feature   WPRE: woodchuck hepatitis virus posttranscriptional regulatory element
   7519..7538    +  misc_feature   cPPT/CTS (fragment): central polypurine tract and central termination sequence of HIV-1
   7540..7773    +  LTR            3' LTR (ΔU3): self-inactivating 3' long terminal repeat (LTR) from HIV-1
   7851..7972    +  polyA_signal   SV40 poly(A) signal: SV40 polyadenylation signal
   8012..8147    +  rep_origin     SV40 ori: SV40 origin of replication
   8168..8186    -  promoter       T7 promoter: promoter for bacteriophage T7 RNA polymerase
   8194..8349    +  CDS            lacZα (fragment): LacZα fragment of β-galactosidase; lacZ fragment
   8354..8782    +  rep_origin     f1 ori (sequence partly withheld): f1 bacteriophage origin of replication; arrow indicates direction of (+) strand synthesis
   8835..8939    +  promoter       AmpR promoter: bla
   8940..9800    +  CDS            AmpR: β-lactamase; bla; confers resistance to ampicillin, carbenicillin, and related antibiotics
>Addgene plasmid #134521 | pLX311-SHOC2-V5 | addgene full sequence | sequence record 312925 | Addgene NGS Result
TTGAGATCCTTTTTTTCTGCGCGTAATCTGCTGCTTGCAAACAAAAAAACCACCGCTACCAGCGGTGGTT
TGTTTGCCGGATCAAGAGCTACCAACTCTTTTTCCGAAGGTAACTGGCTTCAGCAGAGCGCAGATACCAA
ATACTGTTCTTCTAGTGTAGCCGTAGTTAGGCCACCACTTCAAGAACTCTGTAGCACCGCCTACATACCT
CGCTCTGCTAATCCTGTTACCAGTGGCTGCTGCCAGTGGCGATAAGTCGTGTCTTACCGGGTTGGACTCA
AGACGATAGTTACCGGATAAGGCGCAGCGGTCGGGCTGAACGGGGGGTTCGTGCACACAGCCCAGCTTGG
AGCGAACGACCTACACCGAACTGAGATACCTACAGCGTGAGCTATGAGAAAGCGCCACGCTTCCCGAAGG
GAGAAAGGCGGACAGGTATCCGGTAAGCGGCAGGGTCGGAACAGGAGAGCGCACGAGGGAGCTTCCAGGG
GGAAACGCCTGGTATCTTTATAGTCCTGTCGGGTTTCGCCACCTCTGACTTGAGCGTCGATTTTTGTGAT
GCTCGTCAGGGGGGCGGAGCCTATGGAAAAACGCCAGCAACGCGGCCTTTTTACGGTTCCTGGCCTTTTG
CTGGCCTTTTGCTCACATGTTCTTTCCTGCGTTATCCCCTGATTCTGTGGATAACCGTATTACCGCCTTT
GAGTGAGCTGATACCGCTCGCCGCAGCCGAACGACCGAGCGCAGCGAGTCAGTGAGCGAGGAAGCGGAAG
AGCGCCCAATACGCAAACCGCCTCTCCCCGCGCGTTGGCCGATTCATTAATGCAGCTGGCACGACAGGTT
TCCCGACTGGAAAGCGGGCAGTGAGCGCAACGCAATTAATGTGAGTTAGCTCACTCATTAGGCACCCCAG
GCTTTACACTTTATGCTTCCGGCTCGTATGTTGTGTGGAATTGTGAGCGGATAACAATTTCACACAGGAA
ACAGCTATGACCATGATTACGCCAAGCGCGCAATTAACCCTCACTAAAGGGAACAAAAGCTGGAGCTGCA
AGCTTAATGTAGTCTTATGCAATACTCTTGTAGTCTTGCAACATGGTAACGATGAGTTAGCAACATGCCT
TACAAGGAGAGAAAAAGCACCGTGCATGCCGATTGGTGGAAGTAAGGTGGTACGATCGTGCCTTATTAGG
AAGGCAACAGACGGGTCTGACATGGATTGGACGAACCACTGAATTGCCGCATTGCAGAGATATTGTATTT
AAGTGCCTAGCTCGATACATAAACGGGTCTCTCTGGTTAGACCAGATCTGAGCCTGGGAGCTCTCTGGCT
AACTAGGGAACCCACTGCTTAAGCCTCAATAAAGCTTGCCTTGAGTGCTTCAAGTAGTGTGTGCCCGTCT
GTTGTGTGACTCTGGTAACTAGAGATCCCTCAGACCCTTTTAGTCAGTGTGGAAAATCTCTAGCAGTGGC
GCCCGAACAGGGACTTGAAAGCGAAAGGGAAACCAGAGGAGCTCTCTCGACGCAGGACTCGGCTTGCTGA
AGCGCGCACGGCAAGAGGCGAGGGGCGGCGACTGGTGAGTACGCCAAAAATTTTGACTAGCGGAGGCTAG
AAGGAGAGAGATGGGTGCGAGAGCGTCAGTATTAAGCGGGGGAGAATTAGATCGCGATGGGAAAAAATTC
GGTTAAGGCCAGGGGGAAAGAAAAAATATAAATTAAAACATATAGTATGGGCAAGCAGGGAGCTAGAACG
ATTCGCAGTTAATCCTGGCCTGTTAGAAACATCAGAAGGCTGTAGACAAATACTGGGACAGCTACAACCA
TCCCTTCAGACAGGATCAGAAGAACTTAGATCATTATATAATACAGTAGCAACCCTCTATTGTGTGCATC
AAAGGATAGAGATAAAAGACACCAAGGAAGCTTTAGACAAGATAGAGGAAGAGCAAAACAAAAGTAAGAC
CACCGCACAGCAAGCGGCCGCTGATCTTCAGACCTGGAGGAGGAGATATGAGGGACAATTGGAGAAGTGA
ATTATATAAATATAAAGTAGTAAAAATTGAACCATTAGGAGTAGCACCCACCAAGGCAAAGAGAAGAGTG
GTGCAGAGAGAAAAAAGAGCAGTGGGAATAGGAGCTTTGTTCCTTGGGTTCTTGGGAGCAGCAGGAAGCA
CTATGGGCGCAGCGTCAATGACGCTGACGGTACAGGCCAGACAATTATTGTCTGGTATAGTGCAGCAGCA
GAACAATTTGCTGAGGGCTATTGAGGCGCAACAGCATCTGTTGCAACTCACAGTCTGGGGCATCAAGCAG
CTCCAGGCAAGAATCCTGGCTGTGGAAAGATACCTAAAGGATCAACAGCTCCTGGGGATTTGGGGTTGCT
CTGGAAAACTCATTTGCACCACTGCTGTGCCTTGGAATGCTAGTTGGAGTAATAAATCTCTGGAACAGAT
TTGGAATCACACGACCTGGATGGAGTGGGACAGAGAAATTAACAATTACACAAGCTTAATACACTCCTTA
ATTGAAGAATCGCAAAACCAGCAAGAAAAGAATGAACAAGAATTATTGGAATTAGATAAATGGGCAAGTT
TGTGGAATTGGTTTAACATAACAAATTGGCTGTGGTATATAAAATTATTCATAATGATAGTAGGAGGCTT
GGTAGGTTTAAGAATAGTTTTTGCTGTACTTTCTATAGTGAATAGAGTTAGGCAGGGATATTCACCATTA
TCGTTTCAGACCCACCTCCCAACCCCGAGGGGACCCATGCATTGCATCTCAATTAGTCAGCAACCAGGTG
TGGAAAGTCCCCAGGCTCCCCAGCAGGCAGAAGTATGCAAAGCATGCGTCTCAATTAGTCAGCAACCATA
GTCCCGCCCCTAACTCCGCCCATCCCGCCCCTAACTCCGCCCAGTTCCGCCCATTCTCCGCCCCATGGCT
GACTAATTTTTTTTATTTATGCAGAGGCCGAGGCCGCCTCGGCCTCTGAGCTATTCCAGAAGTAGTGAGG
AGGCTTTTTTGGAGGCCTAGGCTTTTGCAAAAAGCTTTCTAGAGGTACCACCATGGCCAAGCCTTTGTCT
CAAGAAGAATCCACCCTCATTGAAAGAGCAACGGCTACAATCAACAGCATCCCCATCTCTGAAGACTACA
GCGTCGCCAGCGCAGCTCTCTCTAGCGACGGCCGCATCTTCACTGGTGTCAATGTATATCATTTTACTGG
GGGACCTTGTGCAGAACTCGTGGTGCTGGGCACTGCTGCTGCTGCGGCAGCTGGCAACCTGACTTGTATC
GTCGCGATCGGAAATGAGAACAGGGGCATCTTGAGCCCCTGCGGACGGTGCCGACAGGTGCTTCTCGATC
TGCATCCTGGGATCAAAGCCATAGTGAAGGACAGTGATGGACAGCCGACGGCAGTTGGGATTCGTGAATT
GCTGCCCTCTGGTTATGTGTGGGAGGGCCTGCAGCTGCAGTAGTAAGGCGCGCCGTTAACGAATTCTAGA
TCTTGAGACAAATGGCAGTATTCATCCACAATTTTAAAAGAAAAGGGGGGATTGGGGGGTACAGTGCAGG
GGAAAGAATAGTAGACATAATAGCAACAGACATACAAACTAAAGAATTACAAAAACAAATTACAAAAATT
CAAAATTTTCGGGTTTATTACAGGGACAGCAGAGATCCACTTTGGCGCCGGCTCGAGGCCTGCAGGTGCA
AAGATGGATAAAGTTTTAAACAGAGAGGAATCTTTGCAGCTAATGGACCTTCTAGGTCTTGAAAGGAGTG
GGAATTGGCTCCGGTGCCCGTCAGTGGGCAGAGCGCACATCGCCCACAGTCCCCGAGAAGTTGGGGGGAG
GGGTCGGCAATTGAACCGGTGCCTAGAGAAGGTGGCGCGGGGTAAACTGGGAAAGTGATGTCGTGTACTG
GCTCCGCCTTTTTCCCGAGGGTGGGGGAGAACCGTATATAAGTGCAGTAGTCGCCGTGAACGTTCTTTTT
CGCAACGGGTTTGCCGCCAGAACACAGGTAAGTGCCGTGTGTGGTTCCCGCGGGCCTGGCCTCTTTACGG
GTTATGGCCCTTGCGTGCCTTGAATTACTTCCACCTGGCTGCAGTACGTGATTCTTGATCCCGAGCTTCG
GGTTGGAAGTGGGTGGGAGAGTTCGAGGCCTTGCGCTTAAGGAGCCCCTTCGCCTCGTGCTTGAGTTGAG
GCCTGGCCTGGGCGCTGGGGCCGCCGCGTGCGAATCTGGTGGCACCTTCGCGCCTGTCTCGCTGCTTTCG
ATAAGTCTCTAGCCATTTAAAATTTTTGATGACCTGCTGCGACGCTTTTTTTCTGGCAAGATAGTCTTGT
AAATGCGGGCCAAGATCTGCACACTGGTATTTCGGTTTTTGGGGCCGCGGGCGGCGACGGGGCCCGTGCG
TCCCAGCGCACATGTTCGGCGAGGCGGGGCCTGCGAGCGCGGCCACCGAGAATCGGACGGGGGTAGTCTC
AAGCTGGCCGGCCTGCTCTGGTGCCTGGCCTCGCGCCGCCGTGTATCGCCCCGCCCTGGGCGGCAAGGCT
GGCCCGGTCGGCACCAGTTGCGTGAGCGGAAAGATGGCCGCTTCCCGGCCCTGCTGCAGGGAGCTCAAAA
TGGAGGACGCGGCGCTCGGGAGAGCGGGCGGGTGAGTCACCCACACAAAGGAAAAGGGCCTTTCCGTCCT
CAGCCGTCGCTTCATGTGACTCCACGGAGTACCGGGCGCCGTCCAGGCACCTCGATTAGTTCTCGAGCTT
TTGGAGTACGTCGTCTTTAGGTTGGGGGGAGGGGTTTTATGCGATGGAGTTTCCCCACACTGAGTGGGTG
GAGACTGAAGTTAGGCCAGCTTGGCACTTGATGTAATTCTCCTTGGAATTTGCCCTTTTTGAGTTTGGAT
CTTGGTTCATTCTCAAGCCTCAGACAGTGGTTCAAAGTTTTTTTCTTCCATTTCAGGTGTCGTGAGGCTA
GCATCGATTGATCAACAAGTTTGTACAAAAAAGTTGGCATGAGTAGTAGTTTAGGAAAAGAAAAAGACTC
TAAAGAAAAAGATCCCAAAGTACCATCAGCCAAGGAAAGAGAAAAGGAGGCAAAAGCCTCTGGAGGTTTT
GGGAAAGAGAGCAAAGAAAAAGAACCTAAGACCAAAGGGAAAGATGCCAAAGATGGAAAGAAGGACTCCA
GTGCTGCCCAACCAGGGGTGGCATTTTCAGTTGACAATACGATCAAACGGCCAAACCCAGCACCTGGGAC
TAGAAAAAAATCCAGCAATGCAGAGGTGATTAAAGAGCTCAACAAATGCCGGGAAGAGAATTCAATGCGT
TTGGACTTATCCAAGAGATCTATACACATATTGCCATCATCAATCAAAGAGTTGACTCAATTAACAGAAC
TTTATTTATACAGTAACAAATTGCAGTCCCTCCCAGCAGAGGTGGGATGTTTAGTAAATCTCATGACACT
GGCTCTAAGTGAAAATTCACTTACCAGTTTGCCTGACTCTCTTGATAACTTGAAGAAGCTGCGGATGCTT
GATTTACGGCATAATAAACTGAGAGAAATTCCTTCAGTGGTGTATAGGCTGGATTCTCTCACCACTCTTT
ATCTTCGATTTAATCGTATAACTACTGTGGAAAAGGACATCAAAAACTTGTCAAAACTCAGCATGCTTAG
CATTCGAGAGAACAAAATTAAACAACTACCTGCTGAAATTGGTGAATTATGTAATCTCATCACGCTGGAT
GTAGCTCACAATCAACTTGAACACCTTCCAAAGGAGATTGGAAACTGTACACAGATAACCAACCTTGACT
TGCAGCACAATGAACTGCTAGACCTCCCAGATACTATAGGAAACCTGTCCAGTTTAAGTCGTCTTGGTCT
GAGATATAACAGACTGTCAGCAATACCCAGATCATTAGCAAAATGCAGTGCACTTGAAGAATTAAATTTA
GAGAACAATAACATTTCTACTTTACCAGAGAGTCTTTTATCAAGTCTTGTGAAACTGAATAGTTTGACCT
TAGCTAGAAATTGCTTCCAGTTGTATCCAGTGGGTGGTCCATCTCAGTTTTCTACCATCTATTCCCTCAA
CATGGAACACAATCGAATCAACAAAATTCCATTTGGAATTTTCTCCAGAGCAAAAGTATTAAGTAAGCTG
AATATGAAGGACAATCAGTTAACATCACTTCCCTTGGATTTTGGAACTTGGACCAGTATGGTAGAATTGA
ATTTAGCCACTAATCAGCTCACAAAGATCCCTGAGGATGTGTCTGGTCTCGTTTCTCTTGAGGTTCTTAT
CTTATCAAACAATCTTCTAAAGAAGCTTCCCCATGGTCTTGGAAACCTTAGGAAGTTAAGAGAGTTGGAT
CTAGAAGAGAACAAATTGGAATCCTTGCCAAATGAAATTGCATATCTTAAGGATTTACAGAAATTAGTCT
TGACAAACAACCAGTTGACCACTCTTCCCAGAGGCATTGGTCACCTTACTAATCTCACACATCTGGGCCT
TGGAGAGAACCTACTTACTCACCTTCCTGAAGAAATTGGTACACTGGAGAACCTAGAAGAACTGTATTTG
AATGACAACCCCAACCTGCATAGCCTTCCCTTTGAGCTGGCACTCTGCAGCAAGCTTTCAATCATGAGTA
TTGAGAACTGTCCACTCAGTCACCTTCCACCTCAGATTGTTGCTGGGGGGCCTTCTTTCATCATTCAGTT
CTTAAAGATGCAGGGTCCATATCGTGCCATGGTCTGCCCAACTTTCTTGTACAAAGTGGTTGATATCGGT
AAGCCTATCCCTAACCCTCTCCTCGGTCTCGATTCTACGTAGTAATGAACTAGTACCGGTTAAGTCGACA
ATCAACGCGTTAAGTCGACAATCAACCTCTGGATTACAAAATTTGTGAAAGATTGACTGGTATTCTTAAC
TATGTTGCTCCTTTTACGCTATGTGGATACGCTGCTTTAATGCCTTTGTATCATGCTATTGCTTCCCGTA
TGGCTTTCATTTTCTCCTCCTTGTATAAATCCTGGTTGCTGTCTCTTTATGAGGAGTTGTGGCCCGTTGT
CAGGCAACGTGGCGTGGTGTGCACTGTGTTTGCTGACGCAACCCCCACTGGTTGGGGCATTGCCACCACC
TGTCAGCTCCTTTCCGGGACTTTCGCTTTCCCCCTCCCTATTGCCACGGCGGAACTCATCGCCGCCTGCC
TTGCCCGCTGCTGGACAGGGGCTCGGCTGTTGGGCACTGACAATTCCGTGGTGTTGTCGGGGAAATCATC
GTCCTTTCCTTGGCTGCTCGCCTGTGTTGCCACCTGGATTCTGCGCGGGACGTCCTTCTGCTACGTCCCT
TCGGCCCTCAATCCAGCGGACCTTCCTTCCCGCGGCCTGCTGCCGGCTCTGCGGCCTCTTCCGCGTCTTC
GCCTTCGCCCTCAGACGAGTCGGATCTCCCTTTGGGCCGCCTCCCCGCGTCGACTTTAAGACCAATGACT
TACAAGGCAGCTGTAGATCTTAGCCACTTTTTAAAAGAAAAGGGGGGACTGGAAGGGCTAATTCACTCCC
AACGAAGACAAGATCTGCTTTTTGCTTGTACTGGGTCTCTCTGGTTAGACCAGATCTGAGCCTGGGAGCT
CTCTGGCTAACTAGGGAACCCACTGCTTAAGCCTCAATAAAGCTTGCCTTGAGTGCTTCAAGTAGTGTGT
GCCCGTCTGTTGTGTGACTCTGGTAACTAGAGATCCCTCAGACCCTTTTAGTCAGTGTGGAAAATCTCTA
GCAGTACGTATAGTAGTTCATGTCATCTTATTATTCAGTATTTATAACTTGCAAAGAAATGAATATCAGA
GAGTGAGAGGAACTTGTTTATTGCAGCTTATAATGGTTACAAATAAAGCAATAGCATCACAAATTTCACA
AATAAAGCATTTTTTTCACTGCATTCTAGTTGTGGTTTGTCCAAACTCATCAATGTATCTTATCATGTCT
GGCTCTAGCTATCCCGCCCCTAACTCCGCCCATCCCGCCCCTAACTCCGCCCAGTTCCGCCCATTCTCCG
CCCCATGGCTGACTAATTTTTTTTATTTATGCAGAGGCCGAGGCCGCCTCGGCCTCTGAGCTATTCCAGA
AGTAGTGAGGAGGCTTTTTTGGAGGCCTAGGGACGTACCCAATTCGCCCTATAGTGAGTCGTATTACGCG
CGCTCACTGGCCGTCGTTTTACAACGTCGTGACTGGGAAAACCCTGGCGTTACCCAACTTAATCGCCTTG
CAGCACATCCCCCTTTCGCCAGCTGGCGTAATAGCGAAGAGGCCCGCACCGATCGCCCTTCCCAACAGTT
GCGCAGCCTGAATGGCGAATGGG
[124 nt withheld, positions 8354-8477]
C
[91 nt withheld, positions 8479-8569]
A
[49 nt withheld, positions 8571-8619]
CCTTTGACGTTGGAGTCCACGTTCTTT
[37 nt withheld, positions 8647-8683]
ACCCTATCTCGGTCTATTCTTTTGATTTATAAGGGATTTTGCCGATTTCGGCCTATTGGTTAAAAAATGA
GCTGATTTAACAAAAATTTAACGCGAATTTTAACAAAATATTAACGCTTACAATTTAGGTGGCACTTTTC
GGGGAAATGTGCGCGGAACCCCTATTTGTTTATTTTTCTAAATACATTCAAATATGTATCCGCTCATGAG
ACAATAACCCTGATAAATGCTTCAATAATATTGAAAAAGGAAGAGTATGAGTATTCAACATTTCCGTGTC
GCCCTTATTCCCTTTTTTGCGGCATTTTGCCTTCCTGTTTTTGCTCACCCAGAAACGCTGGTGAAAGTAA
AAGATGCTGAAGATCAGTTGGGTGCACGAGTGGGTTACATCGAACTGGATCTCAACAGCGGTAAGATCCT
TGAGAGTTTTCGCCCCGAAGAACGTTTTCCAATGATGAGCACTTTTAAAGTTCTGCTATGTGGCGCGGTA
TTATCCCGTATTGACGCCGGGCAAGAGCAACTCGGTCGCCGCATACACTATTCTCAGAATGACTTGGTTG
AGTACTCACCAGTCACAGAAAAGCATCTTACGGATGGCATGACAGTAAGAGAATTATGCAGTGCTGCCAT
AACCATGAGTGATAACACTGCGGCCAACTTACTTCTGACAACGATCGGAGGACCGAAGGAGCTAACCGCT
TTTTTGCACAACATGGGGGATCATGTAACTCGCCTTGATCGTTGGGAACCGGAGCTGAATGAAGCCATAC
CAAACGACGAGCGTGACACCACGATGCCTGTAGCAATGGCAACAACGTTGCGCAAACTATTAACTGGCGA
ACTACTTACTCTAGCTTCCCGGCAACAATTAATAGACTGGATGGAGGCGGATAAAGTTGCAGGACCACTT
CTGCGCTCGGCCCTTCCGGCTGGCTGGTTTATTGCTGATAAATCTGGAGCCGGTGAGCGTGGGTCTCGCG
GTATCATTGCAGCACTGGGGCCAGATGGTAAGCCCTCCCGTATCGTAGTTATCTACACGACGGGGAGTCA
GGCAACTATGGATGAACGAAATAGACAGATCGCTGAGATAGGTGCCTCACTGATTAAGCATTGGTAACTG
TCAGACCAAGTTTACTCATATATACTTTAGATTGATTTAAAACTTCATTTTTAATTTAAAAGGATCTAGG
TGAAGATCCTTTTTGATAATCTCATGACCAAAATCCCTTAACGTGAGTTTTCGTTCCACTGAGCGTCAGA
CCCCGTAGAAAAGATCAAAGGATCTTC
